Addgene plasmid #56623: mVenus-TFR-20
Purpose: Localization: Transferrin Receptor, Excitation: 515, Emission: 528
Depositing lab: Michael Davidson.
Backbone
  Vector backbone: mVenus
  Backbone size w/o insert (bp): 4750
  Vector type: Mammalian Expression
  Selectable markers: Neomycin (select with G418)
Growth in bacteria
  Bacterial resistance: Kanamycin, 50 μg/mL
  Growth temperature: 37°C
  Growth strain: DH5alpha
  Copy number: High Copy
Gene/Insert
  Gene/Insert name: TFR (alt name: NM_003234)
  Species: H. sapiens (human)
  Entrez Gene: TFRC (a.k.a. CD71, IMD46, T9, TFR, TFR1, TR, TRFR, p90)
  Promoter: CMV
  Tag / fusion protein: mVenus
  Cloning method: Unknown
  Sequencing primers: 5′ CMV-F; 3′ SV40pA-R
Terms and licenses: Academic/Nonprofit Terms; Industry Terms
Depositor comments: Excitation = 515; Emission = 528 G142S amino acid change in TFR should not affect function.
How to cite: mVenus-TFR-20 was a gift from Michael Davidson (Addgene plasmid # 56623 ; http://n2t.net/addgene:56623 ; RRID:Addgene_56623)
