[The description below was written by a language model from this plasmid's Addgene catalogue record.]
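Description:
mVenus-TFR-20 is a mammalian expression plasmid that produces the human transferrin receptor (TFRC, also known as CD71 or TFR1) fused to the yellow fluorescent protein mVenus. It is built on an mVenus fluorescent-protein backbone of about 4.75 kb excluding the insert. The plasmid is maintained at high copy in E. coli under kanamycin selection, and it carries a neomycin resistance marker so that stably transfected mammalian cells can be selected with G418. The record does not include a feature table, so the origin of replication and the exact layout of the resistance cassette are not documented here. The use of an SV40 polyA reverse sequencing primer suggests that an SV40 polyadenylation signal lies downstream of the fusion.

Expression of the fusion is driven by the CMV promoter, a strong constitutive promoter in most mammalian cell lines. The record lists mVenus as the tag but does not state its orientation relative to the receptor. The meaning of the "20" in the name is not explained either. It may refer to a linker length, but this is not confirmed. The depositor notes a G142S amino acid substitution in the transferrin receptor sequence that is not expected to affect function.

The stated purpose is as a localization marker. The transferrin receptor is a transmembrane protein that cycles between the plasma membrane and endosomes, so the tagged version can be used to visualise the compartments where the receptor resides by fluorescence microscopy. The recorded excitation peak is 515 nm and the emission peak is 528 nm.
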