>Addgene plasmid #56623 | mVenus-TFR-20 | depositor partial sequence | sequence record 87511 | insert sequence
ACGTCAGATCCGCTAGCGCTACCGGACTCAGATCTCGAGCGCCACCATGATGGATCAAGCTAGATCAGCA
TTCTCTAACTTGTTTGGTGGAGAACCATTGTCATATACCCGGTTCAGCCTGGCTCGGCAAGTAGATGGCG
ATAACAGTCATGTGGAGATGAAACTTGCTGTAGATGAAGAAGAAAATGCTGACAATAACACAAAGGCCAA
TGTCACAAAACCAAAAAGGTGTAGTGGAAGTATCTGCTATGGGACTATTGCTGTGATCGTCTTTTTCTTG
ATTGGATTTATGATTGGCTACTTGGGCTATTGTAAAGGGGTAGAACCAAAAACTGAGTGTGAGAGACTGG
CAGGAACCGAGTCTCCAGTGAGGGAGGAGCCAGGAGAGGACTTCCCTGCAGCACGTCGCTTATATTGGGA
TGACCTGAAGAGAAAGTTGTCGGAGAAACTGGACAGCACAGACTTCACCAGCACCATCAAGCTGCTGAAT
GAAAATTCATATGTCCCTCGTGAGGCTGGATCTCAAAAAGATGAAAATCTTGCGTTGTATGTTGAAAATC
AATTTCGTGAATTTAAACTCAGCAAAGTCTGGCGTGATCAACATTTTGTTAAGATTCAGGTCAAAGACAG
CGCTCAAAACTCGGTGATCATAGTTGATAAGAACGGTAGACTTGTTTACCTGGTGGAGAATCCTGGGGGT
TATGTGGCGTATAGTAAGGCTGCAACAGTTACTGGTAAACTGGTCCATGCTAATTTTGGTACTAAAAAAG
ATTTTGAGGATTTATACACTCCTGTGAATGGATCTATAGTGATTGTCAGAGCAGGGAAAATCACCTTTGC
AGAAAAGGTTGCAAATGCTGAAAGCTTAAATGCAATTGGTGTGTTGATATACATGGACCAGACTAAATTT
CCCATTGTTAACGCAGAACTTTCATTCTTTGGACATGCTCATCTGGGGACAGGTGACCCTTACACACCTG
GATTCCCTTCCTTCAATCACACTCAGTTTCCACCATCTCGGTCATCAGGATTGCCTAATATACCTGTCCA
GACAATCTCCAGAGCTGCTGCAGAAAAGCTGTTTGGGAATATGGAAGGAGACTGTCCCTCTGACTGGAAA
ACAGACTCTACATGTAGGATGGTAACCTCAGAAAGCAAGAATGTGAAGCTCACTGTGAGCAATGTGCTGA
AAGAGATAAAAATTCTTAACATCTTTGGAGTTATTAAAGGCTTTGTAGAACCAGATCACTATGTTGTAGT
TGGGGCCCAGAGAGATGCATGGGGCCCTGGAGCTGCAAAATCCGGTGTAGGCACAGCTCTCCTATTGAAA
CTTGCCCAGATGTTCTCAGATATGGTCTTAAAAGATGGGTTTCAGCCCAGCAGAAGCATTATCTTTGCCA
GTTGGAGTGCTGGAGACTTTGGATCGGTTGGTGCCACTGAATGGCTAGAGGGATACCTTTCGTCCCTGCA
TTTAAAGGCTTTCACTTATATTAATCTGGATAAAGCGGTTCTTGGTACCAGCAACTTCAAGGTTTCTGCC
AGCCCACTGTTGTATACGCTTATTGAGAAAACAATGCAAAATGTGAAGCATCCGGTTACTGGGCAATTTC
TATATCAGGACAGCAACTGGGCCAGCAAAGTTGAGAAACTCACTTTAGACAATGCTGCTTTCCCTTTCCT
TGCATATTCTGGAATCCCAGCAGTTTCTTTCTGTTTTTGCGAGGACACAGATTATCCTTATTTGGGTACC
ACCATGGACACCTATAAGGAACTGATTGAGAGGATTCCTGAGTTGAACAAAGTGGCACGAGCAGCTGCAG
AGGTCGCTGGTCAGTTCGTGATTAAACTAACCCATGATGTTGAATTGAAC
[444 nt withheld, positions 1871-2314]
GACAATGAGTTTTCAGAATTCGGCTCCACCGGCTCCACCGGCTCCACCGGCGCGGATCCACCGGTCGCCA
CCATGGTGAGCAAGGGCGAGGAGCTGTTCACCGGGGTGGTGCCCATCCTGGTCGAGCTGGACGGCGACGT
AAACGGCCACAAGTTCAGCGTGTCCGGCGAGGGCGAGGGCGATGCCACCTACGGCAAGCTGACCCTGAAG
CTGATCTGCACCACCGGCAAGCTGCCCGTGCCCTGGCCCACCCTCGTGACCACCCTGGGCTACGGCCTGC
AGTGCTTCGCCCGCTACCCCGACCACATGAAGCAGCACGACTTCTTCAAGTCCGCCATGCCCGAAGGCTA
CGTCCAGGAGCGCACCATCTTCTTCAAGGACGACGGCAACTACAAGACCCGCGCCGAGGTGAAGTTCGAG
GGCGACACCCTGGTGAACCGCATCGAGCTGAAGGGCATCGACTTCAAGGAGGACGGCAACATCCTGGGGC
ACAAGCTGGAGTACAACTACAACAGCCACAACGTCTATATCACCGCCGACAAGCAGAAGAACGGCATCAA
GGCCAACTTCAAGATCCGCCACAACATCGAGGACGGCGGCGTGCAGCTCGCCGACCACTACCAGCAGAAC
ACCCCCATCGGCGACGGCCCCGTGCTGCTGCCCGACAACCACTACCTGAGCTACCAGTCCAAGCTGAGCA
AAGACCCCAACGAGAAGCGCGATCACATGGTCCTGCTGGAGTTCGTGACCGCCGCCGGGATCACTCTCGG
CATGGACGAGCTGTACAAGTAAAGCGGCCGCGACTCTAGATCATAATCAGCCATACCACATT
