>Addgene plasmid #56623 | mVenus-TFR-20 | addgene partial sequence | sequence record 106503 | CMV-F 5'-CGCAAATGGGCGGTAGGCGTG-3'
AGCGAGCTGGTTTAGTGAACCGTCAGATCCGCTAGCGCTACCGGACTCAGATCTCGAGCGCCACCATGAT
GGATCAAGCTAGATCAGCATTCTCTAACTTGTTTGGTGGAGAACCATTGTCATATACCCGGTTCAGCCTG
GCTCGGCAAGTAGATGGCGATAACAGTCATGTGGAGATGAAACTTGCTGTAGATGAAGAAGAAAATGCTG
ACAATAACACAAAGGCCAATGTCACAAAACCAAAAAGGTGTAGTGGAAGTATCTGCTATGGGACTATTGC
TGTGATCGTCTTTTTCTTGATTGGATTTATGATTGGCTACTTGGGCTATTGTAAAGGGGTAGAACCAAAA
ACTGAGTGTGAGAGACTGGCAGGAACCGAGTCTCCAGTGAGGGAGGAGCCAGGAGAGGACTTCCCTGCAG
CACGTCGCTTATATTGGGATGACCTGAAGAGAAAGTTGTCGGAGAAACTGGACAGCACAGACTTCACCAG
CACCATCAAGCTGCTGAATGAAAATTCATATGTCCCTCGTGAGGCTGGATCTCAAAAAGATGAAAATCTT
GCGTTGTATGTTGAAAATCAATTTCGTGAATTTAAACTCAGCAAAGTCTGGCGTGATCAACATTTTGTTA
AGATTCAGGTCAAAGACAGCGCTCAAAACTCGGTGATCATAGTTGATAAGAACGGTAGACTTGTTTACCT
GGTGGAGAATCCTGGGGGTTATGTGGCGTATAGTAAGGCTGCAACAGTTACTGGTAAACTGGTCCATGCT
AATTTTGGTACTAAAAAAGATTTTGAGGATTTATACACTCCTGTGAATGGATCTATAGTGATTGTCAGAG
CAGGGAAAATCACCTTTGCAGAAAAGGTTGCAAATGCTGAAAGCTTAAATG
