>Addgene plasmid #56623 | mVenus-TFR-20 | addgene partial sequence | sequence record 108774 | SV40pA-R 5'-GAAATTTGTGATGCTATTGC-3'
AGCTGCATAACAGTTAACAACAACAATTGCATTCATTTTATGTTTCAGGTTCAGGGGGAGGTGTGGGAGG
TTTTTTAAAGCAAGTAAAACCTCTACAAATGTGGTATGGCTGATTATGATCTAGAGTCGCGGCCGCTTTA
CTTGTACAGCTCGTCCATGCCGAGAGTGATCCCGGCGGCGGTCACGAACTCCAGCAGGACCATGTGATCG
CGCTTCTCGTTGGGGTCTTTGCTCAGCTTGGACTGGTAGCTCAGGTAGTGGTTGTCGGGCAGCAGCACGG
GGCCGTCGCCGATGGGGGTGTTCTGCTGGTAGTGGTCGGCGAGCTGCACGCCGCCGTCCTCGATGTTGTG
GCGGATCTTGAAGTTGGCCTTGATGCCGTTCTTCTGCTTGTCGGCGGTGATATAGACGTTGTGGCTGTTG
TAGTTGTACTCCAGCTTGTGCCCCAGGATGTTGCCGTCCTCCTTGAAGTCGATGCCCTTCAGCTCGATGC
GGTTCACCAGGGTGTCGCCCTCGAACTTCACCTCGGCGCGGGTCTTGTAGTTGCCGTCGTCCTTGAAGAA
GATGGTGCGCTCCTGGACGTAGCCTTCGGGCATGGCGGACTTGAAGAAGTCGTGCTGCTTCATGTGGTCG
GGGTAGCGGGCGAAGCACTGCAGGCCGTAGCCCAGGGTGGTCACGAGGGTGGGCCAGGGCACGGGCAGCT
TGCCGGTGGTGCAGATCAGCTTCAGGGTCAGCTTGCCGTAGGTGGCATCGCCCTCGCCCTCGCCGGACAC
GCTGAACTTGTGGCCGTTTACGTCGCCGTCCAGCTCGACCAGGATGGGCACCACCCCGGTGAACAGCTCC
TCGCCCTTGCTCACCATGGTGGCGACCGGT
